>Addgene plasmid #127641 | pTRIP-CMV-puro-2A-BLM | addgene full sequence | sequence record 248916 | Addgene NGS Result
ATTTTTAAGTGTAAACTACCTACAGAGATTTAAAGCTCTAAGGTAAATATAAAATTTTTAAGTGTATAAT
GTGTTAAACTACTGATTCTAATTGTTTGTGTATTTTAGATTCCAACCTATGGAACTGATGAATGGGAGCA
GTGGTGGAATGCCTTTAATGAGGAAAACCTGTTTTGCTCAGAAGAAATGCCATCTAGTGATGATGAGGCT
ACTGCTGACTCTCAACATTCTACTCCTCCAAAAAAGAAGAGAAAGGTAGAAGACCCCAAGGACTTTCCTT
CAGAATTGCTAAGTTTTTTGAGTCATGCTGTGTTTAGTAATAGAACTCTTGCTTGCTTTGCTATTTACAC
CACAAAGGAAAAAGCTGCACTGCTATACAAGAAAATTATGGAAAAATATTCTGTAACCTTTATAAGTAGG
CATAACAGTTATAATCATAACATACTGTTTTTTCTTACTCCACACAGGCATAGAGTGTCTGCTATTAATA
ACTATGCTCAAAAATTGTGTACCTTTAGCTTTTTAATTTGTAAAGGGGTTAATAAGGAATATTTGATGTA
TAGTGCCTTGACTAGAGATCATAATCAGCCATACCACATTTGTAGAGGTTTTACTTGCTTTAAAAAACCT
CCCACACCTCCCCCTGAACCTGAAACATAAAATGAATGCAATTGTTGTTGTTAACTTGTTTATTGCAGCT
TATAATGGTTACAAATAAAGCAATAGCATCACAAATTTCACAAATAAAGCATTTTTTTCACTGCATTCTA
GTTGTGGTTTGTCCAAACTCATCAATGTATCTTATCATGTCTGGATCAACTGGATAACTCAAGCTAACCA
AAATCATCCCAAACTTCCCACCCCATACCCTATTACCACTGCCAATTACCTGTGGTTTCATTTACTCTAA
ACCTGTGATTCCTCTGAATTATTTTCATTTTAAAGAAATTGTATTTGTTAAATATGTACTACAAACTTAG
TAGTTGGAAGGGCTAATTCACTCCCAAAGAAGACAAGATATCCTTGATCTGTGGATCTACCACACACAAG
GCTACTTCCCTGATTAGCAGAACTACACACCAGGGCCAGGGGTCAGATATCCACTGACCTTTGGATGGTG
CTACAAGCTAGTACCAGTTGAGCCAGATAAGGTAGAAGAGGCCAATAAAGGAGAGAACACCAGCTTGTTA
CACCCTGTGAGCCTGCATGGGATGGATGACCCGGAGAGAGAAGTGTTAGAGTGGAGGTTTGACAGCCGCC
TAGCATTTCATCACGTGGCCCGAGAGCTGCATCCGGAGTACTTCAAGAACTGCTGATATCGAGCTTGCTA
CAAGGGACTTTCCGCTGGGGACTTTCCAGGGAGGCGTGGCCTGGGCGGGACTGGGGAGTGGCGAGCCCTC
AGATCCTGCATATAAGCAGCTGCTTTTTGCCTGTACTGGGTCTCTCTGGTTAGACCAGATCTGAGCCTGG
GAGCTCTCTGGCTAACTAGGGAACCCACTGCTTAAGCCTCAATAAAGCTTGCCTTGAGTGCTTCAAGTAG
TGTGTGCCCGTCTGTTGTGTGACTCTGGTAACTAGAGATCCCTCAGACCCTTTTAGTCAGTGTGGAAAAT
CTCTAGCAGTGGCGCCCGAACAGGGACTTGAAAGCGAAAGGGAAACCAGAGGAGCTCTCTCGACGCAGGA
CTCGGCTTGCTGAAGCGCGCACGGCAAGAGGCGAGGGGCGGCGACTGGTGAGTACGCCAAAAATTTTGAC
TAGCGGAGGCTAGAAGGAGAGAGATGGGTGCGAGAGCGTCAGTATTAAGCGGGGGAGAATTAGATCGCGA
TGGGAAAAAATTCGGTTAAGGCCAGGGGGAAAGAAAAAATATAAATTAAAACATATAGTATGGGCAAGCA
GGGAGCTAGAACGATTCGCAGTTAATCCTGGCCTGTTAGAAACATCAGAAGGCTGTAGACAAATACTGGG
ACAGCTACAACCATCCCTTCAGACAGGATCAGAAGAACTTAGATCATTATATAATACAGTAGCAACCCTC
TATTGTGTGCATCAAAGGATAGAGATAAAAGACACCAAGGAAGCTTTAGACAAGATAGAGGAAGAGCAAA
ACAAAAGTAAGACCACCGCACAGCAAGCGGCCGCTGATCTTCAGACCTGGAGGAGGAGATATGAGGGACA
ATTGGAGAAGTGAATTATATAAATATAAAGTAGTAAAAATTGAACCATTAGGAGTAGCACCCACCAAGGC
AAAGAGAAGAGTGGTGCAGAGAGAAAAAAGAGCAGTGGGAATAGGAGCTTTGTTCCTTGGGTTCTTGGGA
GCAGCAGGAAGCACTATGGGCGCAGCGTCAATGACGCTGACGGTACAGGCCAGACAATTATTGTCTGGTA
TAGTGCAGCAGCAGAACAATTTGCTGAGGGCTATTGAGGCGCAACAGCATCTGTTGCAACTCACAGTCTG
GGGCATCAAGCAGCTCCAGGCAAGAATCCTGGCTGTGGAAAGATACCTAAAGGATCAACAGCTCCTGGGG
ATTTGGGGTTGCTCTGGAAAACTCATTTGCACCACTGCTGTGCCTTGGAATGCTAGTTGGAGTAATAAAT
CTCTGGAACAGATTTGGAATCACACGACCTGGATGGAGTGGGACAGAGAAATTAACAATTACACAAGCTT
AATACACTCCTTAATTGAAGAATCGCAAAACCAGCAAGAAAAGAATGAACAAGAATTATTGGAATTAGAT
AAATGGGCAAGTTTGTGGAATTGGTTTAACATAACAAATTGGCTGTGGTATATAAAATTATTCATAATGA
TAGTAGGAGGCTTGGTAGGTTTAAGAATAGTTTTTGCTGTACTTTCTATAGTGAATAGAGTTAGGCAGGG
ATATTCACCATTATCGTTTCAGACCCACCTCCCAACCCCGAGGGGACCCGACAGGCCCGAAGGAATAGAA
GAAGAAGGTGGAGAGAGAGACAGAGACAGATCCATTCGATTAGTGAACGGATCTCGACGGTATCGCCGAA
TTCACAAATGGCAGTATTCATCCACAATTTTAAAAGAAAAGGGGGGATTGGGGGGTACAGTGCAGGGGAA
AGAATAGTAGACATAATAGCAACAGACATACAAACTAAAGAATTACAAAAACAAATTACAAAAATTCAAA
ATTTTCGGGTTTATTACAGGGACAGCAGAGATCCACTTTGGCTGATACGCGTATAGTAATCAATTACGGG
GTCATTAGTTCATAGCCCATATATGGAGTTCCGCGTTACATAACTTACGGTAAATGGCCCGCCTGGCTGA
CCGCCCAACGACCCCCGCCCATTGACGTCAATAATGACGTATGTTCCCATAGTAACGCCAATAGGGACTT
TCCATTGACGTCAATGGGTGGAGTATTTACGGTAAACTGCCCACTTGGCAGTACATCAAGTGTATCATAT
GCCAAGTACGCCCCCTATTGACGTCAATGACGGTAAATGGCCCGCCTGGCATTATGCCCAGTACATGACC
TTATGGGACTTTCCTACTTGGCAGTACATCTACGTATTAGTCATCGCTATTACCATGGTGATGCGGTTTT
GGCAGTACATCAATGGGCGTGGATAGCGGTTTGACTCACGGGGATTTCCAAGTCTCCACCCCATTGACGT
CAATGGGAGTTTGTTTTGGCACCAAAATCAACGGGACTTTCCAAAATGTCGTAACAACTCCGCCCCATTG
ACGCAAATGGGCGGTAGGCGTGTACGGTGGGAGGTCTATATAAGCAGAGCTGGTTTAGTGAACCGTCAGA
TCCCGCGGGCTAGCGCCACCATGACCGAGTACAAGCCCACGGTGCGCCTCGCCACCCGCGACGACGTCCC
CAGGGCCGTACGCACCCTCGCCGCCGCGTTCGCCGACTACCCCGCCACGCGCCACACCGTCGATCCGGAC
CGCCACATCGAGCGGGTCACCGAGCTGCAAGAACTCTTCCTCACGCGCGTCGGGCTCGACATCGGCAAGG
TGTGGGTCGCGGACGACGGCGCCGCGGTGGCGGTCTGGACCACGCCGGAGAGCGTCGAAGCGGGGGCGGT
GTTCGCCGAGATCGGCCCGCGCATGGCCGAGTTGAGCGGTTCCCGGCTGGCCGCGCAGCAACAGATGGAA
GGCCTCCTGGCGCCGCACCGGCCCAAGGAGCCCGCGTGGTTCCTGGCCACCGTCGGCGTCTCGCCCGACC
ACCAGGGCAAGGGTCTGGGCAGCGCCGTCGTGCTCCCCGGAGTGGAGGCGGCCGAGCGCGCCGGGGTGCC
CGCCTTCCTGGAGACCTCCGCGCCCCGCAACCTCCCCTTCTACGAGCGGCTCGGCTTCACCGTCACCGCC
GACGTCGAGGTGCCCGAAGGACCGCGCACCTGGTGCATGACCCGCAAGCCCGGTGCCGGAAGCGGAGCTA
CTAACTTCAGCCTGCTGAAGCAGGCTGGAGACGTGGAGGAGAACCCTGGACCTGGATCCACTAGTATGGC
TGCTGTTCCTCAAAATAATCTACAGGAGCAACTAGAACGTCACTCAGCCAGAACACTTAATAATAAATTA
AGTCTTTCAAAACCAAAATTTTCAGGTTTCACTTTTAAAAAGAAAACATCTTCAGATAACAATGTATCTG
TAACTAATGTGTCAGTAGCAAAAACACCTGTATTAAGAAATAAAGATGTTAATGTTACCGAAGACTTTTC
CTTCAGTGAACCTCTACCCAACACCACAAATCAGCAAAGGGTCAAGGACTTCTTTAAAAATGCTCCAGCA
GGACAGGAAACACAGAGAGGTGGATCAAAATCATTATTGCCAGATTTCTTGCAGACTCCGAAGGAAGTTG
TATGCACTACCCAAAACACACCAACTGTAAAGAAATCCCGGGATACTGCTCTCAAGAAATTAGAATTTAG
TTCTTCACCAGATTCTTTAAGTACCATCAATGATTGGGATGATATGGATGACTTTGATACTTCTGAGACT
TCAAAATCATTTGTTACACCACCCCAAAGTCACTTTGTAAGAGTAAGCACTGCTCAGAAATCAAAAAAGG
GTAAGAGAAACTTTTTTAAAGCACAGCTTTATACAACAAACACAGTAAAGACTGATTTGCCTCCACCCTC
CTCTGAAAGCGAGCAAATAGATTTGACTGAGGAACAGAAGGATGACTCAGAATGGTTAAGCAGCGATGTG
ATTTGCATCGATGATGGCCCCATTGCTGAAGTGCATATAAATGAAGATGCTCAGGAAAGTGACTCTCTGA
AAACTCATTTGGAAGATGAAAGAGATAATAGCGAAAAGAAGAAGAATTTGGAAGAAGCTGAATTACATTC
AACTGAGAAAGTTCCATGTATTGAATTTGATGATGATGATTATGATACGGATTTTGTTCCACCTTCTCCA
GAAGAAATTATTTCTGCTTCTTCTTCCTCTTCAAAATGCCTTAGTACGTTAAAGGACCTTGACACATCTG
ACAGAAAAGAGGATGTTCTTAGCACATCAAAAGATCTTTTGTCAAAACCTGAGAAAATGAGTATGCAGGA
GCTGAATCCAGAAACCAGCACAGACTGTGACGCT
[150 nt withheld, positions 5565-5714]
GTAGATTTTAATAAAAGTGATGCCAGTCTTCTTGGCTCATTGTGGAGATACAGGCCTGATTCACTTGATG
GCCCTATGGAGGGTGATTCCTGCCCTACAGGGAATTCTATGAAGGAGTTAAATTTTTCACACCTTCCCTC
AAATTCTGTTTCTCCTGGGGACTGTTTACTGACTACCACCCTAGGAAAGACAGGATTCTCTGCCACCAGG
AAGAATCTTTTTGAAAGGCCTTTATTCAATACCCATTTACAGAAGTCCTTTGTAAGTAGCAACTGGGCTG
AAACACCAAGACTAGGAAAAAAAAATGAAAGCTCTTATTTCCCAGGAAATGTTCTCACAAGCACTGCTGT
GAAAGATCAGAATAAACATACTGCTTCAATAAATGACTTAGAAAGAGAAACCCAACCTTCCTATGATATT
GATAATTTTGACATAGATGACTTTGATGATGATGATGACTGGGAAGACATAATGCATAATTTAGCAGCCA
GCAAATCTTCCACAGCTGCCTATCAACCCATCAAGGAAGGTCGGCCAATTAAATCAGTATCAGAAAGACT
TTCCTCAGCCAAGACAGACTGTCTTCCAGTGTCATCTACTGCTCAAAATATAAACTTCTCAGAGTCAATT
CAGAATTATACTGACAAGTCAGCACAAAATTTAGCATCCAGAAATCTGAAACATGAGCGTTTCCAAAGTC
TTAGTTTTCCTCATACAAAGGAAATGATGAAGATTTTTCATAAAAAATTTGGCCTGCATAATTTTAGAAC
TAATCAGCTAGAGGCGATCAATGCTGCACTGCTTGGTGAAGACTGTTTTATCCTGATGCCGACTGGAGGT
GGTAAGAGTTTGTGTTACCAGCTCCCTGCCTGTGTTTCTCCTGGGGTCACTGTTGTCATTTCTCCCTTGA
GATCACTTATCGTAGATCAAGTCCAAAAGCTGACTTCCTTGGATATTCCAGCTACATATCTGACAGGTGA
TAAGACTGACTCAGAAGCTACAAATATTTACCTCCAGTTATCAAAAAAAGACCCAATCATAAAACTTCTA
TATGTCACTCCAGAAAAGATCTGTGCAAGTAACAGACTCATTTCTACTCTGGAGAATCTCTATGAGAGGA
AGCTCTTGGCACGTTTTGTTATTGATGAAGCACATTGTGTCAGTCAGTGGGGACATGATTTTCGTCAAGA
TTACAAAAGAATGAATATGCTTCGCCAGAAGTTTCCTTCTGTTCCGGTGATGGCTCTTACGGCCACAGCT
AATCCCAGGGTACAGAAGGACATCCTGACTCAGCTGAAGATTCTCAGACCTCAGGTGTTTAGCATGAGCT
TTAACAGACATAATCTGAAATACTATGTATTACCGAAAAAGCCTAAAAAGGTGGCATTTGATTGCCTAGA
ATGGATCAGAAAGCACCACCCATATGATTCAGGGATAATTTACTGCCTCTCCAGGCGAGAATGTGACACC
ATGGCTGACACGTTACAGAGAGATGGGCTCGCTGCTCTTGCTTACCATGCTGGCCTCAGTGATTCTGCCA
GAGATGAAGTGCAGCAGAAGTGGATTAATCAGGATGGCTGTCAGGTTATCTGTGCTACAATTGCATTTGG
AATGGGGATTGACAAACCGGACGTGCGATTTGTGATTCATGCATCTCTCCCTAAATCTGTGGAGGGTTAC
TACCAAGAATCTGGCAGAGCTGGAAGAGATGGGGAAATATCTCACTGCCTGCTTTTCTATACCTATCATG
ATGTGACCAGACTGAAAAGACTTATAATGATGGAAAAAGATGGAAACCATCATACAAGAGAAACTCACTT
CAATAATTTGTATAGCATGGTACATTACTGTGAAAATATAACGGAATGCAGGAGAATACAGCTTTTGGCC
TACTTTGGTGAAAATGGATTTAATCCTGATTTTTGTAAGAAACACCCAGATGTTTCTTGTGATAATTGCT
GTAAAACAAAGGATTATAAAACAAGAGATGTGACTGACGATGTGAAAAGTATTGTAAGATTTGTTCAAGA
ACATAGTTCATCACAAGGAATGAGAAATATAAAACATGTAGGTCCTTCTGGAAGATTTACTATGAATATG
CTGGTCGACATTTTCTTGGGGAGTAAGAGTGCAAAAATCCAGTCAGGTATATTTGGAAAAGGATCTGCTT
ATTCACGACACAATGCCGAAAGACTTTTTAAAAAGCTGATACTTGACAAGATTTTGGATGAAGACTTATA
TATCAATGCCAATGACCAGGCGATCGCTTATGTGATGCTCGGAAATAAAGCCCAAACTGTACTAAATGGC
AATTTAAAGGTAGACTTTATGGAAACAGAAAATTCCAGCAGTGTGAAAAAACAAAAAGCGTTAGTAGCAA
AAGTGTCTCAGAGGGAAGAGATGGTTAAAAAATGTCTTGGAGAACTTACAGAAGTCTGCAAATCTCTGGG
GAAAGTTTTTGGTGTCCATTACTTCAATATTTTTAATACCGTCACTCTCAAGAAGCTTGCAGAATCTTTA
TCTTCTGATCCTGAGGTTTTGCTTCAAATTGATGGTGTTACTGAAGACAAACTGGAAAAATATGGTGCGG
AAGTGATTTCAGTATTACAGAAATACTCTGAATGGACATCGCCAGCTGAAGACAGTTCCCCAGGGATAAG
CCTGTCCAGCAGCAGAGGCCCCGGAAGAAGTGCCGCTGAGGAGCTCGACGAGGAAATACCTGTATCTTCC
CACTACTTTGCAAGTAAAACCAGAAATGAAAGGAAGAGGAAAAAGATGCCAGCCTCCCAAAGGTCTAAGA
GGAGAAAAACTGCTTCCAGTGGTTCCAAGGCAAAGGGGGGGTCTGCCACATGTAGAAAGATATCTTCCAA
AACGAAATCCTCCAGCATCATTGGATCCAGTTCAGCCTCACATACTTCTCAAGCGACATCAGGAGCCAAT
AGCAAATTGGGGATTATGGCTCCACCGAAGCCTATAAATAGACCGTTTCTTAAGCCTTCATATGCATTCT
CATAACTCGAGACCTAGAAAAACATGGAGCAATCACAAGTAGCAATACAGCAGCTACCAATGCTGATTGT
GCCTGGCTAGAAGCACAAGAGGAGGAGGAGGTGGGTTTTCCAGTCACACCTCAGGTACCTTTAAGACCAA
TGACTTACAAGGCAGCTGTAGATCTTAGCCACTTTTTAAAAGAAAAGGGGGGACTGGAAGGGCTAATTCA
CTCCCAACGAAGACAAAATCGTCGAGAGATGCTGCATATAAGCAGCTGCTTTTTGCTTGTACTGGGTCTC
TCTGGTTAGACCAGATCTGAGCCTGGGAGCTCTCTGGCTAACTAGGGAACCCACTGCTTAAGCCTCAATA
AAGCTTGCCTTGAGTGCTTCAAGTAGTGTGTGCCCGTCTGTTGTGTGACTCTGGTAACTAGAGATCCCTC
AGACCCTTTTAGTCAGTGTGGAAAATCTCTAGCAGTAGTAGTTCATGTCATCTTATTATTCAGTATTTAT
AACTTGCAAAGAAATGAATATCAGAGAGTGAGAGGCCTTGACATTATAATAGATTTAGCAGGAATTGAAC
TAGGAGTGGAGCACACAGGCAAAGCTGCAGAAGTACTTGGAAGAAGCCACCAGAGATACTCACGATTCTG
CACATACCTGGCTAATCCCAGATCCTAAGGATTACATTAAGTTTACTAACATTTATATAATGATTTATAG
TTTAAAGTATAAACTTATCTAATTTACTATTCTGACAGATATTAATTAATCCTCAAATATCATAAGAGAT
GATTACTATTATCCCCATTTAACACAAGAGGAAACTGAGAGGGAAAGATGTTGAAGTAATTTTCCCACAA
TTACAGCATCCGTTAGTTACGACTCTATGATCTTCTGACACAAATTCCATTTACTCCTCACCCTATGACT
CAGTCGAATATATCAAAGTTATGGACATTATGCTAAGTAACAAATTACCCTTTTATATAGTAAATACTGA
GTAGATTGAGAGAAGAAATTGTTTGCAAACCTGAATAGCTTCAAGAAGAAGAGAAGTGAGGATAAGAATA
ACAGTTGTCATTTAACAAGTTTTAACAAGTAACTTGGTTAGAAAGGGATTCAAATGCATAAAGCAAGGGA
TAAATTTTTCTGGCAACAAGACTATACAATATAACCTTAAATATGACTTCAAATAATTGTTGGAACTTGA
TAAAACTAATTAAATATTATTGAAGATTATCAATATTATAAATGTAATTTACTTTTAAAAAGGGAACATA
GAAATGTGTATCATTAGAGTAGAAAACAATCCTTATTATCACAATTTGTCAAAACAAGTTTGTTATTAAC
ACAAGTAGAATACTGCATTCAATTAAGTTGACTGCAGATTTTGTGTTTTGTTAAAATTAGAAAGAGATAA
CAACAATTTGAATTATTGAAAGTAACATGTAAATAGTTCTACATACGTTCTTTTGACATCTTGTTCAATC
ATTGATCGAAGTTCTTTATCTTGGAAGAATTTGTTCCAAAGACTCTGAAATAAGGAAAACAATCTATTAT
ATAGTCTCACACCTTTGTTTTACTTTTAGTGATTTCAATTTAATAATGTAAATGGTTAAAATTTATTCTT
CTCTGAGATCATTTCACATTGCAGATAGAAAACCTGAGACTGGGGTAATTTTTATTAAAATCTAATTTAA
TCTCAGAAACACATCTTTATTCTAACATCAATTTTTCCAGTTTGATATTATCATATAAAGTCAGCCTTCC
TCATCTGCAGGTTCCACAACAAAAATCCAACCAACTGTGGATCAAAAATATTGGGAAAAAATTAAAAATA
GCAATACAACAATAAAAAAATACAAATCAGAAAAACAGCACAGTATAACAACTTTATTTAGCATTTACAA
TCTATTAGGTATTATAAGTAATCTAGCCAGATCCTCTACGCCGGACGCATCGTGGCCGGCATCACCGGCG
CCACAGGTGCGGTTGCTGGCGCCTATATCGCCGACATCACCGATGGGGAAGATCGGGCTCGCCACTTCGG
GCTCATGAGCGCTTGTTTCGGCGTGGGTATGGTGGCAGGCCCCGTGGCCGGGGGACTGTTGGGCGCCATC
TCCTTGCATGCACCATTCCTTGCGGCGGCGGTGCTCAACGGCCTCAACCTACTACTGGGCTGCTTCCTAA
TGCAGGAGTCGCATAAGGGAGAGCGTCGAATGGTGCACTCTCAGTACAATCTGCTCTGATGCCGCATAGT
TAAGCCAGCCCCGACACCCGCCAACACCCGCTGACGCGCCCTGACGGGCTTGTCTGCTCCCGGCATCCGC
TTACAGACAAGCTGTGACCGTCTCCGGGAGCTGCATGTGTCAGAGGTTTTCACCGTCATCACCGAAACGC
GCGAGACGAAAGGGCCTCGTGATACGCCTATTTTTATAGGTTAATGTCATGATAATAATGGTTTCTTAGA
CGTCAGGTGGCACTTTTCGGGGAAATGTGCGCGGAACCCCTATTTGTTTATTTTTCTAAATACATTCAAA
TATGTATCCGCTCATGAGACAATAACCCTGATAAATGCTTCAATAATATTGAAAAAGGAAGAGTATGAGT
ATTCAACATTTCCGTGTCGCCCTTATTCCCTTTTTTGCGGCATTTTGCCTTCCTGTTTTTGCTCACCCAG
AAACGCTGGTGAAAGTAAAAGATGCTGAAGATCAGTTGGGTGCACGAGTGGGTTACATCGAACTGGATCT
CAACAGCGGTAAGATCCTTGAGAGTTTTCGCCCCGAAGAACGTTTTCCAATGATGAGCACTTTTAAAGTT
CTGCTATGTGGCGCGGTATTATCCCGTATTGACGCCGGGCAAGAGCAACTCGGTCGCCGCATACACTATT
CTCAGAATGACTTGGTTGAGTACTCACCAGTCACAGAAAAGCATCTTACGGATGGCATGACAGTAAGAGA
ATTATGCAGTGCTGCCATAACCATGAGTGATAACACTGCGGCCAACTTACTTCTGACAACGATCGGAGGA
CCGAAGGAGCTAACCGCTTTTTTGCACAACATGGGGGATCATGTAACTCGCCTTGATCGTTGGGAACCGG
AGCTGAATGAAGCCATACCAAACGACGAGCGTGACACCACGATGCCTGTAGCAATGGCAACAACGTTGCG
CAAACTATTAACTGGCGAACTACTTACTCTAGCTTCCCGGCAACAATTAATAGACTGGATGGAGGCGGAT
AAAGTTGCAGGACCACTTCTGCGCTCGGCCCTTCCGGCTGGCTGGTTTATTGCTGATAAATCTGGAGCCG
GTGAGCGTGGGTCTCGCGGTATCATTGCAGCACTGGGGCCAGATGGTAAGCCCTCCCGTATCGTAGTTAT
CTACACGACGGGGAGTCAGGCAACTATGGATGAACGAAATAGACAGATCGCTGAGATAGGTGCCTCACTG
ATTAAGCATTGGTAACTGTCAGACCAAGTTTACTCATATATACTTTAGATTGATTTAAAACTTCATTTTT
AATTTAAAAGGATCTAGGTGAAGATCCTTTTTGATAATCTCATGACCAAAATCCCTTAACGTGAGTTTTC
GTTCCACTGAGCGTCAGACCCCGTAGAAAAGATCAAAGGATCTTCTTGAGATCCTTTTTTTCTGCGCGTA
ATCTGCTGCTTGCAAACAAAAAAACCACCGCTACCAGCGGTGGTTTGTTTGCCGGATCAAGAGCTACCAA
CTCTTTTTCCGAAGGTAACTGGCTTCAGCAGAGCGCAGATACCAAATACTGTTCTTCTAGTGTAGCCGTA
GTTAGGCCACCACTTCAAGAACTCTGTAGCACCGCCTACATACCTCGCTCTGCTAATCCTGTTACCAGTG
GCTGCTGCCAGTGGCGATAAGTCGTGTCTTACCGGGTTGGACTCAAGACGATAGTTACCGGATAAGGCGC
AGCGGTCGGGCTGAACGGGGGGTTCGTGCACACAGCCCAGCTTGGAGCGAACGACCTACACCGAACTGAG
ATACCTACAGCGTGAGCTATGAGAAAGCGCCACGCTTCCCGAAGGGAGAAAGGCGGACAGGTATCCGGTA
AGCGGCAGGGTCGGAACAGGAGAGCGCACGAGGGAGCTTCCAGGGGGAAACGCCTGGTATCTTTATAGTC
CTGTCGGGTTTCGCCACCTCTGACTTGAGCGTCGATTTTTGTGATGCTCGTCAGGGGGGCGGAGCCTATG
GAAAAACGCCAGCAACGCGGCCTTTTTACGGTTCCTGGCCTTTTGCTGGCCTTTTGCTCACATGTTCTTT
CCTGCGTTATCCCCTGATTCTGTGGATAACCGTATTACCGCCTTTGAGTGAGCTGATACCGCTCGCCGCA
GCCGAACGACCGAGCGCAGCGAGTCAGTGAGCGAGGAAGCGGAAGAGCGCCCAATACGCAAACCGCCTCT
CCCCGCGCGTTGGCCGATTCATTAATGCAGCTGTGGAATGTGTGTCAGTTAGGGTGTGGAAAGTCCCCAG
GCTCCCCAGCAGGCAGAAGTATGCAAAGCATGCATCTCAATTAGTCAGCAACCAGGTGTGGAAAGTCCCC
AGGCTCCCCAGCAGGCAGAAGTATGCAAAGCATGCATCTCAATTAGTCAGCAACCATAGTCCCGCCCCTA
ACTCCGCCCATCCCGCCCCTAACTCCGCCCAGTTCCGCCCATTCTCCGCCCCATGGCTGACTAATTTTTT
TTATTTATGCAGAGGCCGAGGCCGCCTCGGCCTCTGAGCTATTCCAGAAGTAGTGAGGAGGCTTTTTTGG
AGGCCTAGGCTTTTGCAAAAAGCTTGGACACAAGACAGGCTTGCGAGATATGTTTGAGAATACCACTTTA
TCCCGCGTCAGGGAGAGGCAGTGCGTAAAAAGACGCGGACTCATGTGAAATACTGGTTTTTAGTGCGCCA
GATCTCTATAATCTCGCGCAACCTATTTTCCCCTCGAACACTTTTTAAGCCGTAGATAAACAGGCTGGGA
CACTTCACATGAGCGAAAAATACATCGTCACCTGGGACATGTTGCAGATCCATGCACGTAAACTCGCAAG
CCGACTGATGCCTTCTGAACAATGGAAAGGCATTATTGCCGTAAGCCGTGGCGGTCTGTACCGGGTGCGT
TACTGGCGCGTGAACTGGGTATTCGTCATGTCGATACCGTTTGTATTTCCAGCTACGATCACGACAACCA
GCGCGAGCTTAAAGTGCTGAAACGCGCAGAAGGCGATGGCGAAGGCTTCATCGTTATTGATGACCTGGTG
GATACCGGTGGTACTGCGGTTGCGATTCGTGAAATGTATCCAAAAGCGCACTTTGTCACCATCTTCGCAA
AACCGGCTGGTCGTCCGCTGGTTGATGACTATGTTGTTGATATCCCGCAAGATACCTGGATTGAACAGCC
GTGGGATATGGGCGTCGTATTCGTCCCGCCAATCTCCGGTCGCTAATCTTTTCAACGCCTGGCACTGCCG
GGCGTTGTTCTTTTTAACTTCAGGCGGGTTACAATAGTTTCCAGTAAGTATTCTGGAGGCTGCATCCATG
ACACAGGCAAACCTGAGCGAAACCCTGTTCAAACCCCGCTTTAAACATCCTGAAACCTCGACGCTAGTCC
GCCGCTTTAATCACGGCGCACAACCGCCTGTGCAGTCGGCCCTTGATGGTAAAACCATCCCTCACTGGTA
TCGCATGATTAACCGTCTGATGTGGATCTGGCGCGGCATTGACCCACGCGAAATCCTCGACGTCCAGGCA
CGTATTGTGATGAGCGATGCCGAACGTACCGACGATGATTTATACGATACGGTGATTGGCTACCGTGGCG
GCAACTGGATTTATGAGTGGGCCCCGGATCTTTGTGAAGGAACCTTACTTCTGTGGTGTGACATAATTGG
ACAAACTACCTACAGAGATTTAAAGCTCTAAGGTAAATATAAA
Features (pLannotate 1.2.2; 32 found; start..end, strand, type, name):
     13..41      +  CDS            small t antigen (fragment): SV40 (simian virus 40) small t antigen
     43..108     +  intron         small t intron: SV40 (simian virus 40) small t antigen intron
    238..258     +  CDS            SV40 NLS: nuclear localization signal of SV40 (simian virus 40) large T antigen
    577..660     +  CDS            large T antigen (fragment): large T antigen from SV40 (simian virus 40)
    683..817     +  polyA_signal   SV40 poly(A) signal: SV40 polyadenylation signal
    984..1313    +  CDS            nef (fragment): NEF_HV1BR - Experimental evidence at protein level: Swiss-Prot protein existence level 1. Extracellular Nef protein targets CD4(+) T-lymphocytes for apoptosis by interacting with CXCR4 surface receptors (PubMed:14990729). From Human immunodeficiency virus type 1 group M subtype B (isolate BRU/LAI) (HIV-1).
   1361..1618    +  LTR            5' LTR (truncated): truncated 5' long terminal repeat (LTR) from HIV-1
   1665..1790    +  misc_feature   HIV-1 Ψ: packaging signal of human immunodeficiency virus type 1
   1774..2137    +  CDS            HIV-1 gag (fragment): gag protein from human immunodeficiency virus 1; gag
   2283..2516    +  misc_feature   RRE: The Rev response element (RRE) of HIV-1 allows for Rev-dependent mRNA export from the nucleus to the cytoplasm.
   2893..2993    +  CDS            Rev (fragment): human immunodeficiency virus 1 (HIV-1) Rev protein; rev; enhances nuclear export of unspliced and incompletely spliced viral mRNAs
   3038..3155    +  misc_feature   cPPT/CTS: central polypurine tract and central termination sequence of HIV-1
   3254..3557    +  enhancer       CMV enhancer: human cytomegalovirus immediate early enhancer
   3558..3761    +  promoter       CMV promoter: human cytomegalovirus (CMV) immediate early promoter
   3801..4397    +  CDS            PuroR (fragment): puromycin N-acetyltransferase; pac from Streptomyces; confers resistance to puromycin
   4476..8726    +  CDS            BLM (sequence partly withheld): BLM_HUMAN - Also known as RECQ2, RECQL3. Experimental evidence at protein level: Swiss-Prot protein existence level 1. ATP-dependent DNA helicase that unwinds single- and double- stranded DNA in a 3'-5' direction (PubMed:9388193, PubMed:24816114, PubMed:25901030). Participates in DNA replication and repair (PubMed:12019152, PubMed:21325134, PubMed:23509288). Involved in 5'-end resection of DNA during double-strand break (DSB) repair: unwinds DNA and recruits DNA2 which mediates the cleavage of 5'-ssDNA (PubMed:21325134). Negatively regulates sister chromatid exchange (SCE) (PubMed:25901030). S
   8726..8917    +  CDS            nef (fragment): NEF_HV1Z2 - Experimental evidence at protein level: Swiss-Prot protein existence level 1. Extracellular Nef protein targets CD4(+) T-lymphocytes for apoptosis by interacting with CXCR4 surface receptors. From Human immunodeficiency virus type 1 group M subtype D (isolate Z2/CDC-Z34) (HIV-1).
   8919..8950    +  LTR            3' LTR (ΔU3) (fragment): self-inactivating 3' long terminal repeat (LTR) from HIV-1
   8998..9178    +  LTR            5' LTR (truncated): truncated 5' long terminal repeat (LTR) from HIV-1
  10140..10238   -  CDS            TBC1D5 (fragment): TBCD5_HUMAN - Also known as KIAA0210. Experimental evidence at protein level: Swiss-Prot protein existence level 1. May act as a GTPase-activating protein (GAP) for Rab family protein(s). May act as a GAP for RAB7A. Can displace RAB7A and retromer CSC subcomplex from the endosomal membrane to the cytosol; at least retromer displacement seems to require its catalytic activity (PubMed:19531583, PubMed:20923837). Required for retrograde transport of cargo proteins from endosomes to the trans-Golgi network (TGN); the function seems to require its catalytic activity. Involved in regulation of autop
  10644..10923   +  CDS            TcR (fragment): tetracycline efflux protein; tet; confers resistance to tetracycline
  10924..10972   -  misc_feature   bom (fragment): basis of mobility region from pBR322
  11074..11109   -  CDS            rop (fragment): Rop protein, which maintains plasmids at low copy number; rop
  11204..11308   +  promoter       AmpR promoter: bla
  11309..12169   +  CDS            AmpR: β-lactamase; bla; confers resistance to ampicillin, carbenicillin, and related antibiotics
  12340..12928   +  rep_origin     ori: high-copy-number ColE1/pMB1/pBR322/pUC origin of replication
  13111..13167   +  CDS            lacI (fragment): lac repressor; lacI; The lac repressor binds to the lac operator to inhibit transcription in E. coli. This inhibition can be relieved by adding lactose or isopropyl-β-D-thiogalactopyranoside (IPTG).
  13174..13503   +  promoter       SV40 promoter: SV40 enhancer and early promoter
  13703..13822   +  CDS            gpt (fragment): XGPT_ECOLI - Also known as gpp, gxu. Experimental evidence at protein level: Swiss-Prot protein existence level 1. Purine salvage pathway enzyme that catalyzes the transfer of the ribosyl-5-phosphate group from 5-phospho-alpha-D-ribose 1- diphosphate (PRPP) to the N9 position of the 6-oxopurines guanine and xanthine to form the corresponding ribonucleotides GMP (guanosine 5'- monophosphate) and XMP (xanthosine 5'-monophosphate), with the release of PPi. To a lesser extent, also acts on hypoxanthine (PubMed:9100006, PubMed:3886014). Does not ribophosphorylate adenine (PubMed:3886014). From Esch
  13822..14157   +  CDS            gpt (fragment): XGPT_ECOLI - Also known as gpp, gxu. Experimental evidence at protein level: Swiss-Prot protein existence level 1. Purine salvage pathway enzyme that catalyzes the transfer of the ribosyl-5-phosphate group from 5-phospho-alpha-D-ribose 1- diphosphate (PRPP) to the N9 position of the 6-oxopurines guanine and xanthine to form the corresponding ribonucleotides GMP (guanosine 5'- monophosphate) and XMP (xanthosine 5'-monophosphate), with the release of PPi. To a lesser extent, also acts on hypoxanthine (PubMed:9100006, PubMed:3886014). Does not ribophosphorylate adenine (PubMed:3886014). From Esch
  14252..14557   +  CDS            frsA (fragment): FRSA_ECOLI - Also known as yafA. Experimental evidence at protein level: Swiss-Prot protein existence level 1. Catalyzes the hydrolysis of esters (PubMed:15808744). Displays esterase activity toward pNP-butyrate (PubMed:15808744). May stimulate mixed-acid fermentation by acting as a fermentation/respiration switch that down-regulates respiration and up- regulates fermentation rates (PubMed:15169777). From Escherichia coli (strain K12).
  14561..13      +  intron         large T intron (fragment) (across the origin): SV40 (simian virus 40) large T antigen intron
