[The description below was written by a language model from this plasmid's Addgene catalogue record and pLannotate feature annotations shown in this document.]
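Description:
pTRIP-CMV-puro-2A-BLM is an HIV-1-derived lentiviral transfer vector of about 14.6 kb, built on the pTRIP-CMV backbone for over-expression of the human Bloom syndrome helicase BLM in mammalian cells. In bacteria it is maintained through a high-copy ColE1/pUC-type origin and selected with ampicillin via the β-lactamase gene.

The viral portion carries an annotated truncated 5' LTR, the Ψ packaging signal with an adjoining gag fragment, the Rev response element for Rev-dependent nuclear export of the genomic RNA, and the cPPT/CTS central flap, which is the hallmark of TRIP vectors and aids nuclear import of the reverse-transcribed genome. Downstream, the CMV immediate-early enhancer and promoter drive a single transcript encoding puromycin N-acetyltransferase followed by full-length BLM. The short gap between the two annotated coding regions corresponds to the 2A peptide indicated in the plasmid name, although it is not annotated separately. This arrangement would yield the resistance marker and BLM as separate proteins from one open reading frame, so that puromycin-resistant transduced cells should also express the helicase. The cassette ends in a ΔU3 self-inactivating 3' LTR, and no WPRE is annotated.

Outside the viral unit, the table lists remnants of older vector lineages: an SV40 promoter with gpt fragments, SV40 small t/large T intron and poly(A) sequences, and pBR322-derived scraps. A short TBC1D5 hit probably reflects flanking human genomic DNA from the original provirus clone. The associated publication concerns BLM's role in limiting cGAS-mediated innate immune sensing of micronuclei.
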