Addgene plasmid #127641: pTRIP-CMV-puro-2A-BLM
Purpose: Over-expression of human BLM
Depositing lab: Nicolas Manel. Depositing organization: Institut Curie. Publication: Bloom syndrome protein restrains innate immune sensing of micronuclei by cGAS. Gratia M, Rodero MP, Conrad C, Bou Samra E, Maurin M, Rice GI, Duffy D, Revy P, Petit F, Dale RC, Crow YJ, Amor-Gueret M, Manel N. J Exp Med. 2019 May 6;216(5):1199-1213. doi: 10.1084/jem.20181329. Epub 2019 Apr 1. PubMed 30936263.
Backbone
  Vector backbone: pTRIP-CMV
  Vector type: Lentiviral
  Selectable markers: Puromycin
Growth in bacteria
  Bacterial resistance: Ampicillin, 100 μg/mL
  Growth temperature: 30°C
  Growth strain: NEB Stable
  Copy number: High Copy
Gene/Insert
  Gene/Insert name: BLM
  Species: H. sapiens (human)
  Entrez Gene: BLM (a.k.a. BS, MGRISCE1, RECQ2, RECQL2, RECQL3)
  Cloning method: Unknown
Terms and licenses: Academic/Nonprofit Terms; Industry Terms: Not Available to Industry
How to cite: pTRIP-CMV-puro-2A-BLM was a gift from Nicolas Manel (Addgene plasmid # 127641 ; http://n2t.net/addgene:127641 ; RRID:Addgene_127641)
